>Addgene plasmid #220344 | Mito-V5-BS2 (Mitochondrial matrix) | addgene full sequence | sequence record 436847 | Addgene NGS Result
ATGAATGTCAGCTACTGGGCTATCTGGACAAGGGAAAACGCAAGCGCAAAGAGGATCCATTAGAATTCGA
TTTTACCACATTTGTAGAGGTTTTACTTGCTTAAAAAAACCTCCCACATCTCCCCCTGAACCTGAAACAT
AAAATGAATGCAATTGTTGTTGTTAACTTGTTTATTGCAGCTTATAATGGTTACAAATAAAGCAATAGCA
TCACAAATTTCACAAATAAAGCATTTTTTTCACTGCATTCTAGTTGTGGTTTGTCCAAACTCATCAATGT
ATCTTATCATGTCTGCTCGAAGCGGCCGCCCCAAGGGGTTATGCTAGTTATTGCTCAGCGGTGGCAGCAG
CCAACTCAGCTTCCTTTCGGGCTTTGTTAGCAGCCGGATCAGCTTGCATGCCTGCAGGTCGACTCTAGAG
GATCCCCGGGTACCGAGCCCGAATTCGTTTAAACATTAGGATCCTTCTCCTTTTGAAGGGAATAGCTTCT
GCCTTTTTTCAGATTCGGGATCGTTTTCGATCGTAATCTCTGAGTCTAAAATCAGCGTCTCTCTCGTTTC
TTCATGATACGCAGGCCAATTCACAGCTTCGGTGCTTGGGTTTCCTGTTTTGGCGAACGTGATCCACGCT
GATTGTATCGTGTGAGAAAGCTGTTTCACCTCATCCGTAATCTCCGCTTTTGCCATTCGTTCCAATCCGT
CCAGATTTCCAAAGACAAAAGGAAGCTCTAATGCGTGAAACGCTTTATTGTACGGCGGCTTCTTCGGGTG
CCAATCGAACCTGTACATCCAGACAGGGGCGTAATGAGACTGTGCGGATGCATAGGCGACGGCAGGGCGC
CAAAATAATAAATCAGTCATCATGTGAATTTGGCTTTCCAGAGAACGCGGATACAAATCGGCAACTTTCT
CTGCCAGCGGCTTCCCTAGTAAATACTCGAGCGCTGCATCAAGCGTTTCCTGAGAATGAACGTCTGAATC
CGGGGTGAAAAATAAATATCCTTCATCACGGGTTGTTCCAATTAATAGCGGAATACCGGAAGCAGCCCCT
TCTGCGATCGCTTTTTCTGGTTCTTCAGGCAGCGTTTTCGGATCAAGGGCGGGCTGGAAGAACAGCTGAA
AGATATTTTCTTTTTCTGCAATCCGAAGCTGATCAGCCGCTTTTAGCAAATCTTCCGCAGAAACCGTATG
CAATTTATCCAGTTGGCCCTCGTTAATCCCAAGGACCTGTAAAAAGGCTGCCGAGGTGCTCGCCGCTTGT
TCTTTCGTCATCGTTCGAGAAGCGCCGCTTTCCATGATTGCTTTCTGGAACAGGCCTTTTGCCGCAGGCA
TAGCAAGCAGCGCGGCAATGCTCATCCCGCCGGCGGATTCTCCAAATACTGTTACGTTATCGGGATCACC
GCCAAACGCTGAAATATTCTCTCGCACCCATTTCAGCGCGGCGGCTTGGTCTAAAAGCCCAAGGTTATCA
GAATACGCCTCATTAAATGAAGACAAGTGCAAAAAGCCAAACGGCCCCAGCCGATAGTTCAATGTAACGA
CAATGACTTCTCCCTGTGCCGCAAGTTTTGATCCGTCATACAATGGCTCACTGCCCGCTCCTAGATAAAA
AGCGCCTCCGTGAATCCACACCATGACAGGAAGATTTTTACTTGGGGTGTCAGGCGCAAATACATTGACA
TACAAGCAATCCTCGGACTGGCGGGGCAGCTCAGTATACGAAAGTGACAGCAAATCAGACGGCTGCGGGC
AAATAGAGCCGTACGCTGTGGCATCAAGCACATCTTCCCACACTTCAGGCGGCTCAGGTGCTTTAAAACG
CCATTGTCCGACAGGCGGCTTGGCATAGGGGATGCCTTTCCACTTATGTACGCCGTTTTCCGTTGTGCCT
TTTACTTTGCCGTATTGAGTCGTTACTATTTGATGAGTGGTGCTGTCCAGGCCCAGCAGGGGGTTGGGGA
TGGGCTTGCCGTGAGCACGTACGCATACAGATGTAGAGATAGCACGCTTCCCTACCAGAGAAAATACACG
TGTAGCCAGCATGGTGGCATACTCTAGCCTTAAGAGCTGTAATTGAACTGGGAGTGGACACCTGTGGAGA
GAAAGGCAAAGTGGATGTCAGTAAGACCAATAGGTGCCTATCAGAAACGCAAGAGTCTTCTCTGTCTCGA
CAAGCCCAGTTTCTATTGGTCTCCTTAAACCTGTCTTGTAACCTTGATACTTACCTGCCCAGTGCCTCAC
GACCAACTTCTGCAGCTTAAGTTCGAGACTGTTGTGTCAGAAGCACTGACTGCGTTAGCAATTTAACTGT
GATAAACTACCGCAATAAAGCTTCTAGTGATCTGACGGTTCACTAAACCAGCTCTGCTTATATAGACCTC
CCACCGTACACGCCTACCGCCCATTTGCGTCAACGGGGCGGGGTTATTACGACATTTTGGAAAGTCCCGT
TGATTTTGGTGCCAAAACAAACTCCCATTGACGTCAATGGGGTGGAGACTTGGAAATCCCCGTGAGTCAA
ACCGCTATCCACGCCCATTGGTGTACTGCCAAAACCGCATCACCATGGTAATAGCGATGACTAATACGTA
GATGTACTGCCAAGTAGGAAAGTCCCGTAAGGTCATGTACTGGGCATAATGCCAGGCGGGCCATTTACCG
TCATTGACGTCAATAGGGGGCGGACTTGGCATATGATACACTTGATGTACTGCCAAGTGGGCAGTTTACC
GTAAATACTCCACCCATTGACGTCAATGGAAAGTCCCTATTGGCGTTACTATGGGAACATACGTCATTAT
TGACGTCAATGGGCGGGGGTCGTTGGGCGGTCAGCCAGGCGGGCCATTTACCGTAAGTTATGTAACGCGG
AACTCCATATATGGGCTATGAACTAATGACCCCGTAATTGATTACTATTAATAACTAGTCAATAATCAAT
GCCAACATGGCGGTCATATTGGACATGAGCCAATATAAATGTACATATTATGATATAGATACAACGTATG
CAATGGCCAATAGCCAATATTGATTTATGCTATATAACCAATGAATAATATGGCTAATGGCCAATATTGA
AGATCTCGATCCTCTACGCCGGACGCATCGTGGCCGGAGTACTGCGGTTTATCTCGATGGCTACGAGGGC
AGACAGTAAGTGGATTTACCATAATCCCTTAATTGTACGCACCGCTAAAACGCGTTCAGCGCGATCACGG
CAGCAGACAGGTAAAAATGGCAACAAACCACCCGAAAAACTGCCGCAATCGCGCCTGATAAATTTTAACC
GTATGAATACCTATGCAACCAGAGGGTACAGGCCACATTACCCCCACTTAATCCACTGAAGCTGCCATTT
TTCATGGTTTCACCATCCCAGCGAAGGGCCATCCAGCGTGCGTTCCTGTATTTCCGGACTATAAAAGGAT
CTAGGTGAAGATCCTTTTTGATAATCTCATGACCAAAATCACTTAACGTGAGTTTTCGTTCCACTGAGCG
TCAGACCCCGTAGAAAAGATCAAAGGATCTTCTTGAAATCCTTTTTTTCTGCGCGTAATCTGCTGCTTGC
AAACAAAAAAACCACCGCTACCAGCGGTGGTTTGTTTGCCGGATCAAGAGCTACCAACTCTTTTTCCGAA
GGTAACTGGCTTCAGCAGAGCGCAGATACCAAATACTGTCCTTCTAGTGTAGCCGTAGTTAGGCCACCAC
TTCAAGAACTCTGTAGCACCGCCTACATACCTCGCTCTGCTAATCCTGTTACCAGTGGCTGCTGCCAGTG
GCGATAAGTCGTGTCTTACCGGGTTGGACTCAAGACGATAGTTACCGGATAAGGCGCAGCGGTCGGGCTG
AACGGGGGGTTCGTGCACACAGCCCAGCTTGGAGCGAACGACCTACACCGAACTGAGATACCTACAGCGT
GAGCTATGAGAAAGCGCCACGCTTCCCGAAGGGAGAAAGGCGGACAGGTATCCGGTAAGCGGCAGGGTCG
GAACAGGAGAGCGCACGAGGGAGCTTCCAGGGGGAAACGCCTGGTATCTTTATAGTCCTGTCGGGTTTCG
CCACCTCTGACTTGAGCGTCGATTTTTGTGATGCTCGTCAGGGGGGCGGAGCCTATGGAAAAACGCCAGC
AACGCGGCCTTTTTACGGTTCCTGGCCTTTTGCTGGCCTTTTGCTCACATGTTCTTTCCTGCGTTATCCC
CTGATTCTGTGGATAACCGTATTACCGCCTTTGAGTGAGCTGATACCGGTTGGGCGTCGCTTGGTCGGTC
ATTTCGAACCCCAGAGTCCCGCTCAGAAGAACTCGTCAAGAAGGCGATAGAAGGCGATGCGCTGCGAATC
GGGAGCGGCGATACCGTAAAGCACGAGGAAGCGGTCAGCCCATTCGCCGCCAAGCTCTTCAGCAATATCA
CGGGTAGCCAACGCTATGTCCTGATAGCGGTCCGCCACACCCAGCCGGCCACAGTCGATGAATCCAGAAA
AGCGGCCATTTTCCACCATGATATTCGGCAAGCAGGCATCGCCATGAGTCACGACGAGATCCTCACCATC
CGGCATACGCGCCTTGAGCTTGGCGAACAGTTCGGCTGGCGCGAGCCCCTGATGCTCTTCGTCCAGATCA
TCCTGATCGACAAGACCGGCTTCCATCCGAGTGCGTGCTCGCTCGATGCGATGTTTCGCTTGGTGGTCGA
ATGGGCAGGTAGCCGGATCAAGCGTATGCAGCCGCCGCATTGCATCAGCCATGATGGATACTTTCTCGGC
AGGAGCAAGGTGAGATGACAGGAGATCCTGCCCCGGCACTTCGCCCAATAGCAGCCAGTCCCTTCCCGCT
TCAGTGACAACGTCGAGCACAGCTGCGCAAGGAACGCCCGTCGTGGCCAGCCACGATAGCCGCGCTGCCT
CGTCCTGCAGTTCATTCAGGGCACCGGACAGGTCGGTCTTGACAAAAAGAACCGGGCGCCCCTGCGCTGA
CAGCCGGAACACGGCGGCATCAGAGCAGCCGATTGTCTGTTGTGCCCAGTCATAGCCGAATAGCCTCTCC
ACCCAAGCGGCCGGAGAACCTGCGTGCAATCCATCTTGTTCAAGCATGCTAAACGACCGTCATCCTGTCT
CTTGATCAGATCTTGATCCCCTGCGCCATCAGATCCTTGGCGGCAAGAAAGCCATCCAGTTTACTTTGCA
GGGCTTCCCAACCTTACCAGAGGGCGCCCCAGCTGGCAATTCTTTTGAAGCTCACGCTGCCGCAAGCACT
CAGGGCGCAAGGGCTGCTAAAGGAAGCGGAACACGTAGAAAGCCAGTCCGCAGAAACGGTGCTGACCCCG
G
Features (pLannotate 1.2.2; 15 found; start..end, strand, type, name):
     74..142     +  CDS            large T antigen (fragment): large T antigen from SV40 (simian virus 40)
    165..286     +  polyA_signal   SV40 poly(A) signal: SV40 polyadenylation signal
    308..327     -  terminator     T7 terminator (fragment): transcription terminator for bacteriophage T7 RNA polymerase
    335..384     -  CDS            SET1 (fragment): solubility-enhancement tag derived from T7 phage gene 10B
    391..446     -  misc_feature   MCS: pUC18/19 multiple cloning site
    465..1928    -  CDS            pnbA: PNBA_BACSU - Also known as estB. Experimental evidence at protein level: Swiss-Prot protein existence level 1. Catalyzes hydrolysis of several beta-lactam antibiotic PNB esters to the corresponding free acid and PNB alcohol. From Bacillus subtilis (strain 168).
   1971..2042    -  CDS            COX4I1 (fragment): COX41_HUMAN - Also known as COX4. Experimental evidence at protein level: Swiss-Prot protein existence level 1. Component of the cytochrome c oxidase, the last enzyme in the mitochondrial electron transport chain which drives oxidative phosphorylation. The respiratory chain contains 3 multisubunit complexes succinate dehydrogenase (complex II, CII), ubiquinol- cytochrome c oxidoreductase (cytochrome b-c1 complex, complex III, CIII) and cytochrome c oxidase (complex IV, CIV), that cooperate to transfer electrons derived from NADH and succinate to molecular oxygen, creating an electrochemical gr
   2092..2224    -  intron         chimeric intron: chimera between introns from human β-globin and immunoglobulin heavy chain genes
   2363..2562    -  promoter       CMV promoter: human cytomegalovirus (CMV) immediate early promoter
   2564..2941    -  enhancer       CMV enhancer: human cytomegalovirus immediate early enhancer
   3134..3417    -  misc_feature   cer region: ColE1-derived recombination site that helps to maintain plasmids as monomers
   3533..4121    +  rep_origin     ori: high-copy-number ColE1/pMB1/pBR322/pUC origin of replication
   4293..5087    -  CDS            NeoR/KanR: aminoglycoside phosphotransferase from Tn5; aph(3')-II (or nptII); confers resistance to neomycin, kanamycin, and G418 (Geneticin®)
   5119..5220    -  CDS            tnpA (fragment): TN5P_ECOLX - Also known as tnp. Experimental evidence at protein level: Swiss-Prot protein existence level 1. Mediates transposition of transposon Tn5 by a 'cut and paste' mechanism. First, the monomeric transposase binds the 19 bp inverted DNA repeats flanking the transposon. Then, dimerization of the DNA- bound transposase creates a synaptic DNA complex. After nicking of the first DNA strand, excision of the transposon proceeds through a series of intermediates. The transposase then mediates the insertion of the transposon at a new site by strand transfer. The activity of the wild- type tran
   5222..53      +  CDS            tnpA (fragment) (across the origin): TN5P_ECOLX - Also known as tnp. Experimental evidence at protein level: Swiss-Prot protein existence level 1. Mediates transposition of transposon Tn5 by a 'cut and paste' mechanism. First, the monomeric transposase binds the 19 bp inverted DNA repeats flanking the transposon. Then, dimerization of the DNA- bound transposase creates a synaptic DNA complex. After nicking of the first DNA strand, excision of the transposon proceeds through a series of intermediates. The transposase then mediates the insertion of the transposon at a new site by strand transfer. The activity of the wild- type tran
