[The description below was written by a language model from this plasmid's Addgene catalogue record and pLannotate feature annotations shown in this document.]
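Description:
Mito-V5-BS2 (Mitochondrial matrix) is a mammalian expression plasmid of about 5.3 kb, built on a backbone recorded only as "d0". It is propagated in E. coli through a high-copy ColE1/pUC-type origin and selected with kanamycin via a Tn5-derived NeoR/KanR aminoglycoside phosphotransferase gene. No mammalian promoter is annotated upstream of this marker, so the record does not establish whether it can be used for G418 selection in mammalian cells. A ColE1 cer site is also annotated, which helps resolve plasmid multimers into monomers. The short Tn5 transposase fragments flanking the resistance gene look like remnants of its source rather than functional elements.

The payload is BS2, an esterase from Bacillus subtilis that the annotation matches to pnbA (para-nitrobenzyl esterase). It is driven by the human CMV immediate-early enhancer and promoter, followed by a chimeric β-globin/immunoglobulin intron that typically improves expression. At its N terminus, the enzyme carries a mitochondrial matrix targeting sequence, annotated as a fragment of human COX4I1, together with a V5 epitope tag for detection. The V5 tag is listed in the catalogue fields but is not separately annotated in the feature table. Downstream of the coding region lie a pUC-type multiple cloning site remnant and short fragments of other vector elements. An SV40 poly(A) signal is also present, but it is annotated on the opposite strand to the expression cassette, so the table does not clearly show which signal terminates the BS2 transcript.

Based on the associated publication on bioorthogonal masked acylating agents, the construct localises BS2 to the mitochondrial matrix. There the esterase would presumably unmask acylating probes locally, enabling proximity-dependent labelling of nearby RNA.
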