Addgene plasmid #220344: Mito-V5-BS2 (Mitochondrial matrix)
Depositing lab: Bryan Dickinson. Publication: Bioorthogonal masked acylating agents for proximity-dependent RNA labelling. Pani S, Qiu T, Kentala K, Azizi SA, Dickinson BC. Nat Chem. 2024 Apr 9. doi: 10.1038/s41557-024-01493-1. PubMed 38594368.
Backbone
  Vector backbone: d0
  Total vector size (bp): 5318
  Vector type: Mammalian Expression
Growth in bacteria
  Bacterial resistance: Kanamycin, 50 μg/mL
  Growth temperature: 37°C
  Growth strain: DH5alpha
  Copy number: Unknown
Gene/Insert
  Gene/Insert name: BS2
  Species: Bacillus subtilis
  Insert size (bp): 1585
  Promoter: CMV
  Tag / fusion protein: V5 tag (N terminal on insert); MTS-matrix (N terminal on insert)
How to cite: Mito-V5-BS2 (Mitochondrial matrix) was a gift from Bryan Dickinson (Addgene plasmid # 220344 ; http://n2t.net/addgene:220344 ; RRID:Addgene_220344)
